>Addgene plasmid #154361 | pMAL-C2X -MTalpha-FliG | addgene full sequence | sequence record 316497 | Addgene NGS Result
CCGACACCATCGAATGGTGCAAAACCTTTCGCGGTATGGCATGATAGCGCCCGGAAGAGAGTCAATTCAG
GGTGGTGAATGTGAAACCAGTAACGTTATACGATGTCGCAGAGTATGCCGGTGTCTCTTATCAGACCGTT
TCCCGCGTGGTGAACCAGGCCAGCCACGTTTCTGCGAAAACGCGGGAAAAAGTGGAAGCGGCGATGGCGG
AGCTGAATTACATTCCCAACCGCGTGGCACAACAACTGGCGGGCAAACAGTCGTTGCTGATTGGCGTTGC
CACCTCCAGTCTGGCCCTGCACGCGCCGTCGCAAATTGTCGCGGCGATTAAATCTCGCGCCGATCAACTG
GGTGCCAGCGTGGTGGTGTCGATGGTAGAACGAAGCGGCGTCGAAGCCTGTAAAGCGGCGGTGCACAATC
TTCTCGCGCAACGCGTCAGTGGGCTGATCATTAACTATCCGCTGGATGACCAGGATGCCATTGCTGTGGA
AGCTGCCTGCACTAATGTTCCGGCGTTATTTCTTGATGTCTCTGACCAGACACCCATCAACAGTATTATT
TTCTCCCATGAAGACGGTACGCGACTGGGCGTGGAGCATCTGGTCGCATTGGGTCACCAGCAAATCGCGC
TGTTAGCGGGCCCATTAAGTTCTGTCTCGGCGCGTCTGCGTCTGGCTGGCTGGCATAAATATCTCACTCG
CAATCAAATTCAGCCGATAGCGGAACGGGAAGGCGACTGGAGTGCCATGTCCGGTTTTCAACAAACCATG
CAAATGCTGAATGAGGGCATCGTTCCCACTGCGATGCTGGTTGCCAACGATCAGATGGCGCTGGGCGCAA
TGCGCGCCATTACCGAGTCCGGGCTGCGCGTTGGTGCGGATATCTCAGTAGTGGGATACGACGATACCGA
AGACAGCTCATGTTATATCCCGCCGTTAACCACCATCAAACAGGATTTTCGCCTGCTGGGGCAAACCAGC
GTGGACCGCTTGCTGCAACTCTCTCAGGGCCAGGCGGTGAAGGGCAATCAGCTGTTGCCCGTCTCACTGG
TGAAAAGAAAAACCACCCTGGCGCCCAATACGCAAACCGCCTCTCCCCGCGCGTTGGCCGATTCATTAAT
GCAGCTGGCACGACAGGTTTCCCGACTGGAAAGCGGGCAGTGAGCGCAACGCAATTAATGTAAGTTAGCT
CACTCATTAGGCACAATTCTCATGTTTGACAGCTTATCATCGACTGCACGGTGCACCAATGCTTCTGGCG
TCAGGCAGCCATCGGAAGCTGTGGTATGGCTGTGCAGGTCGTAAATCACTGCATAATTCGTGTCGCTCAA
GGCGCACTCCCGTTCTGGATAATGTTTTTTGCGCCGACATCATAACGGTTCTGGCAAATATTCTGAAATG
AGCTGTTGACAATTAATCATCGGCTCGTATAATGTGTGGAATTGTGAGCGGATAACAATTTCACACAGGA
AACAGCCAGTCCGTTTAGGTGTTTTCACGAGCACTTCACCAACAAGGACCATAGCATATGAAAATCGAAG
AAGGTAAACTGGTAATCTGGATTAACGGCGATAAAGGCTATAACGGTCTCGCTGAAGTCGGTAAGAAATT
CGAGAAAGATACCGGAATTAAAGTCACCGTTGAGCATCCGGATAAACTGGAAGAGAAATTCCCACAGGTT
GCGGCAACTGGCGATGGCCCTGACATTATCTTCTGGGCACACGACCGCTTTGGTGGCTACGCTCAATCTG
GCCTGTTGGCTGAAATCACCCCGGACAAAGCGTTCCAGGACAAGCTGTATCCGTTTACCTGGGATGCCGT
ACGTTACAACGGCAAGCTGATTGCTTACCCGATCGCTGTTGAAGCGTTATCGCTGATTTATAACAAAGAT
CTGCTGCCGAACCCGCCAAAAACCTGGGAAGAGATCCCGGCGCTGGATAAAGAACTGAAAGCGAAAGGTA
AGAGCGCGCTGATGTTCAACCTGCAAGAACCGTACTTCACCTGGCCGCTGATTGCTGCTGACGGGGGTTA
TGCGTTCAAGTATGAAAACGGCAAGTACGACATTAAAGACGTGGGCGTGGATAACGCTGGCGCGAAAGCG
GGTCTGACCTTCCTGGTTGACCTGATTAAAAACAAACACATGAATGCAGACACCGATTACTCCATCGCAG
AAGCTGCCTTTAATAAAGGCGAAACAGCGATGACCATCAACGGCCCGTGGGCATGGTCCAACATCGACAC
CAGCAAAGTGAATTATGGTGTAACGGTACTGCCGACCTTCAAGGGTCAACCATCCAAACCGTTCGTTGGC
GTGCTGAGCGCAGGTATTAACGCCGCCAGTCCGAACAAAGAGCTGGCAAAAGAGTTCCTCGAAAACTATC
TGCTGACTGATGAAGGTCTGGAAGCGGTTAATAAAGACAAACCGCTGGGTGCCGTAGCGCTGAAGTCTTA
CGAGGAAGAGTTGGCGAAAGATCCACGTATTGCCGCCACTATGGAAAACGCCCAGAAAGGTGAAATCATG
CCGAACATCCCGCAGATGTCCGCTTTCTGGTATGCCGTGCGTACTGCGGTGATCAACGCCGCCAGCGGTC
GTCAGACTGTCGATGAAGCCCTGAAAGACGCGCAGACTAATTCGAGCTCGAACAACAACAACAATAACAA
TAACAACAACCTCGGGATCGAGGGAAGGATTTCAGAATTCGGATCCTCTAGAATGGCATGCTGCGCCTGC
TGTCCCGTGGGCTGCGCCGCATGTGCCGCAGGCTGTGTCTGCGCAGGCGCCGCGGACGCGTGCGCGTGCT
GTGCCGGTGGCGGTGGAAGTATGAGTAACCTGACAGGCACCGATAAAAGCGTCATCCTGCTGATGACCAT
TGGCGAAGACCGGGCGGCAGAGGTGTTCAAGCACCTCTCCCAGCGTGAAGTACAAACCCTGAGCGCTGCA
ATGGCGAACGTCACGCAGATCTCCAACAAGCAGCTAACCGATGTGCTGGCGGAGTTTGAGCAAGAAGCTG
AACAGTTTGCCGCACTGAATATCAACGCCAACGATTATCTGCGCTCGGTATTGGTCAAAGCTCTGGGTGA
AGAACGTGCCGCCAGCCTGCTGGAAGATATTCTCGAAACTCGCGATACCGCCAGCGGTATTGAAACGCTC
AACTTTATGGAGCCACAGAGCGCCGCCGATCTGATTCGCGATGAGCATCCGCAAATTATCGCCACCATTC
TGGTGCATCTGAAGCGCGCCCAAGCCGCCGATATTCTGGCGTTGTTCGATGAACGTCTGCGCCACGACGT
GATGTTGCGTATCGCCACCTTTGGCGGCGTGCAGCCAGCCGCGCTGGCGGAGCTGACCGAAGTACTGAAT
GGCTTGCTCGACGGTCAGAATCTCAAGCGCAGCAAAATGGGCGGCGTGAGAACGGCAGCCGAAATTATCA
ACCTGATGAAAACTCAGCAGGAAGAAGCCGTTATTACCGCCGTGCGTGAATTCGACGGCGAGCTGGCGCA
GAAAATCATCGACGAGATGTTCCTGTTCGAGAATCTGGTGGATGTCGACGATCGCAGCATTCAGCGTCTG
TTGCAGGAAGTGGATTCCGAATCGCTGTTGATCGCGCTGAAAGGAGCCGAGCAGCCACTGCGCGAGAAAT
TCTTGCGCAATATGTCGCAGCGTGCCGCCGATATTCTGCGCGACGATCTCGCCAACCGTGGTCCGGTGCG
TCTGTCGCAGGTGGAAAACGAACAGAAAGCGATTCTGCTGATTGTGCGCCGCCTTGCCGAAACTGGCGAG
ATGGTAATTGGCAGCGGCGAGGATACCTATGTCCACCATCACCATCACCATTGACTGCAGGCAAGCTTGG
CACTGGCCGTCGTTTTACAACGTCGTGACTGGGAAAACCCTGGCGTTACCCAACTTAATCGCCTTGCAGC
ACATCCCCCTTTCGCCAGCTGGCGTAATAGCGAAGAGGCCCGCACCGATCGCCCTTCCCAACAGTTGCGC
AGCCTGAATGGCGAATGGCAGCTTGGCTGTTTTGGCGGATGAGATAAGATTTTCAGCCTGATACAGATTA
AATCAGAACGCAGAAGCGGTCTGATAAAACAGAATTTGCCTGGCGGCAGTAGCGCGGTGGTCCCACCTGA
CCCCATGCCGAACTCAGAAGTGAAACGCCGTAGCGCCGATGGTAGTGTGGGGTCTCCCCATGCGAGAGTA
GGGAACTGCCAGGCATCAAATAAAACGAAAGGCTCAGTCGAAAGACTGGGCCTTTCGTTTTATCTGTTGT
TTGTCGGTGAACGCTCTCCTGAGTAGGACAAATCCGCCGGGAGCGGATTTGAACGTTGCGAAGCAACGGC
CCGGAGGGTGGCGGGCAGGACGCCCGCCATAAACTGCCAGGCATCAAATTAAGCAGAAGGCCATCCTGAC
GGATGGCCTTTTTGCGTTTCTACAAACTCTTTTGTTTATTTTTCTAAATACATTCAAATATGTATCCGCT
CATGAGACAATAACCCTGATAAATGCTTCAATAATATTGAAAAAGGAAGAGTATGAGTATTCAACATTTC
CGTGTCGCCCTTATTCCCTTTTTTGCGGCATTTTGCCTTCCTGTTTTTGCTCACCCAGAAACGCTGGTGA
AAGTAAAAGATGCTGAAGATCAGTTGGGTGCACGAGTGGGTTACATCGAACTGGATCTCAACAGCGGTAA
GATCCTTGAGAGTTTTCGCCCCGAAGAACGTTTCCCAATGATGAGCACTTTTAAAGTTCTGCTATGTGGC
GCGGTATTATCCCGTGTTGACGCCGGGCAAGAGCAACTCGGTCGCCGCATACACTATTCTCAGAATGACT
TGGTTGAGTACTCACCAGTCACAGAAAAGCATCTTACGGATGGCATGACAGTAAGAGAATTATGCAGTGC
TGCCATAACCATGAGTGATAACACTGCGGCCAACTTACTTCTGACAACGATCGGAGGACCGAAGGAGCTA
ACCGCTTTTTTGCACAACATGGGGGATCATGTAACTCGCCTTGATCGTTGGGAACCGGAGCTGAATGAAG
CCATACCAAACGACGAGCGTGACACCACGATGCCTGTAGCAATGGCAACAACGTTGCGCAAACTATTAAC
TGGCGAACTACTTACTCTAGCTTCCCGGCAACAATTAATAGACTGGATGGAGGCGGATAAAGTTGCAGGA
CCACTTCTGCGCTCGGCCCTTCCGGCTGGCTGGTTTATTGCTGATAAATCTGGAGCCGGTGAGCGTGGGT
CTCGCGGTATCATTGCAGCACTGGGGCCAGATGGTAAGCCCTCCCGTATCGTAGTTATCTACACGACGGG
GAGTCAGGCAACTATGGATGAACGAAATAGACAGATCGCTGAGATAGGTGCCTCACTGATTAAGCATTGG
TAACTGTCAGACCAAGTTTACTCATATATACTTTAGATTGATT
[38 nt withheld, positions 5434-5471]
A
[37 nt withheld, positions 5473-5509]
ATTTTGTTAAAATTCGCGTTAAATTTTTGTTAAATCAGCTCATTTTTTAACCAATAGGCCGAAATCGGCA
AAATCCCTTATAAATCAAAAGAATAGACCGAGATAGGGT
[37 nt withheld, positions 5619-5655]
AAAGAACGTGGACTCCAACGTCAAAGG
[141 nt withheld, positions 5683-5823]
G
[125 nt withheld, positions 5825-5949]
AAAGGATCTAGGTGAAGATCCTTTTTGATAATCTCATGACCAAAATCCCTTAACGTGAGTTTTCGTTCCA
CTGAGCGTCAGACCCCGTAGAAAAGATCAAAGGATCTTCTTGAGATCCTTTTTTTCTGCGCGTAATCTGC
TGCTTGCAAACAAAAAAACCACCGCTACCAGCGGTGGTTTGTTTGCCGGATCAAGAGCTACCAACTCTTT
TTCCGAAGGTAACTGGCTTCAGCAGAGCGCAGATACCAAATACTGTCCTTCTAGTGTAGCCGTAGTTAGG
CCACCACTTCAAGAACTCTGTAGCACCGCCTACATACCTCGCTCTGCTAATCCTGTTACCAGTGGCTGCT
GCCAGTGGCGATAAGTCGTGTCTTACCGGGTTGGACTCAAGACGATAGTTACCGGATAAGGCGCAGCGGT
CGGGCTGAACGGGGGGTTCGTGCACACAGCCCAGCTTGGAGCGAACGACCTACACCGAACTGAGATACCT
ACAGCGTGAGCTATGAGAAAGCGCCACGCTTCCCGAAGGGAGAAAGGCGGACAGGTATCCGGTAAGCGGC
AGGGTCGGAACAGGAGAGCGCACGAGGGAGCTTCCAGGGGGAAACGCCTGGTATCTTTATAGTCCTGTCG
GGTTTCGCCACCTCTGACTTGAGCGTCGATTTTTGTGATGCTCGTCAGGGGGGCGGAGCCTATGGAAAAA
CGCCAGCAACGCGGCCTTTTTACGGTTCCTGGCCTTTTGCTGGCCTTTTGCTCACATGTTCTTTCCTGCG
TTATCCCCTGATTCTGTGGATAACCGTATTACCGCCTTTGAGTGAGCTGATACCGCTCGCCGCAGCCGAA
CGACCGAGCGCAGCGAGTCAGTGAGCGAGGAAGCGGAAGAGCGCCTGATGCGGTATTTTCTCCTTACGCA
TCTGTGCGGTATTTCACACCGCATATATGGTGCACTCTCAGTACAATCTGCTCTGATGCCGCATAGTTAA
GCCAGTATACACTCCGCTATCGCTACGTGACTGGGTCATGGCTGCGCCCCGACACCCGCCAACACCCGCT
GACGCGCCCTGACGGGCTTGTCTGCTCCCGGCATCCGCTTACAGACAAGCTGTGACCGTCTCCGGGAGCT
GCATGTGTCAGAGGTTTTCACCGTCATCACCGAAACGCGCGAGGCAGCTGCGGTAAAGCTCATCAGCGTG
GTCGTGCAGCGATTCACAGATGTCTGCCTGTTCATCCGCGTCCAGCTCGTTGAGTTTCTCCAGAAGCGTT
AATGTCTGGCTTCTGATAAAGCGGGCCATGTTAAGGGCGGTTTTTTCCTGTTTGGTCACTGATGCCTCCG
TGTAAGGGGGATTTCTGTTCATGGGGGTAATGATACCGATGAAACGAGAGAGGATGCTCACGATACGGGT
TACTGATGATGAACATGCCCGGTTACTGGAACGTTGTGAGGGTAAACAACTGGCGGTATGGATGCGGCGG
GACCAGAGAAAAATCACTCAGGGTCAATGCCAGCGCTTCGTTAATACAGATGTAGGTGTTCCACAGGGTA
GCCAGCAGCATCCTGCGATGCAGATCCGGAACATAATGGTGCAGGGCGCTGACTTCCGCGTTTCCAGACT
TTACGAAACACGGAAACCGAAGACCATTCATGTTGTTGCTCAGGTCGCAGACGTTTTGCAGCAGCAGTCG
CTTCACGTTCGCTCGCGTATCGGTGATTCATTCTGCTAACCAGTAAGGCAACCCCGCCAGCCTAGCCGGG
TCCTCAACGACAGGAGCACGATCATGCGCACCCGTGGCCAGGACCCAACGCTGCCCGAAATT
Features (pLannotate 1.2.2; 21 found; start..end, strand, type, name):
      3..80      +  promoter       lacIq promoter: lacI (mutant); In the lacIq allele, a single base change in the promoter boosts expression of the lacI gene about 10-fold.
     81..1163    +  CDS            lacI: lac repressor; lacI; The lac repressor binds to the lac operator to inhibit transcription in E. coli. This inhibition can be relieved by adding lactose or isopropyl-β-D-thiogalactopyranoside (IPTG).
   1176..1197    +  protein_bind   CAP binding site: CAP binding activates transcription in the presence of cAMP. E. coli catabolite activator protein
   1216..1233    +  promoter       tet promoter (fragment): E. coli promoter for tetracycline efflux protein gene
   1406..1434    +  promoter       tac promoter: strong E. coli promoter; hybrid between the trp and lac UV5 promoters
   1442..1458    +  protein_bind   lac operator: The lac repressor binds to the lac operator to inhibit transcription in E. coli. This inhibition can be relieved by adding lactose or isopropyl-β-D-thiogalactopyranoside (IPTG). lac repressor encoded by lacI
   1528..2628    +  CDS            MBP: maltose binding protein from E. coli; malE (mutated); This version of the gene does not encode a signal sequence, so MBP will remain in the cytosol.
   2704..2805    +  CDS            MT1B_HORSE (fragment): Experimental evidence at protein level: Swiss-Prot protein existence level 1. Metallothioneins have a high content of cysteine residues that bind various heavy metals; these proteins are transcriptionally regulated by both heavy metals and glucocorticoids. From Equus caballus (Horse).
   2821..3813    +  CDS            fliG: FLIG_ECOLI - Also known as fla AII.2, fla BII. Experimental evidence at protein level: Swiss-Prot protein existence level 1. FliG is one of three proteins (FliG, FliN, FliM) that forms the rotor-mounted switch complex (C ring), located at the base of the basal body. This complex interacts with the CheY and CheZ chemotaxis proteins, in addition to contacting components of the motor that determine the direction of flagellar rotation. From Escherichia coli (strain K12).
   3814..3831    +  CDS            6xHis: 6xHis affinity tag
   3851..4005    +  CDS            lacZα (fragment): LacZα fragment of β-galactosidase; lacZ fragment
   4098..4213    +  ncRNA          5S rRNA: Accession: RF00001 - 5S ribosomal RNA
   4217..4303    +  terminator     rrnB T1 terminator: Escherichia coli rrnB; transcription terminator T1 from the E. coli rrnB gene
   4395..4422    +  terminator     rrnB T2 terminator: transcription terminator T2 from the E. coli rrnB gene
   4441..4532    +  promoter       AmpR promoter: bla
   4533..5393    +  CDS            AmpR: β-lactamase; bla; confers resistance to ampicillin, carbenicillin, and related antibiotics
   5435..5948    -  rep_origin     M13 ori (sequence partly withheld): M13 bacteriophage origin of replication; arrow indicates direction of (+) strand synthesis
   6059..6647    +  rep_origin     ori: high-copy-number ColE1/pMB1/pBR322/pUC origin of replication
   6833..6975    -  misc_feature   bom: basis of mobility region from pBR322
   7077..7268    -  CDS            rop: Rop protein, which maintains plasmids at low copy number; rop
   7285..7665    +  CDS            YPB1_ECOLX: Protein predicted: Swiss-Prot protein existence level 4. From Escherichia coli.
