[The description below was written by a language model from this plasmid's Addgene catalogue record and pLannotate feature annotations shown in this document.]
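Description:
pMAL-C2X -MTalpha-FliG is a bacterial expression plasmid of about 7.8 kb built on the pMAL-c2X backbone, designed to produce a maltose-binding-protein fusion in the E. coli cytoplasm. It is maintained through a ColE1/pMB1-type origin accompanied by the rop gene and the pBR322 bom region, which is consistent with the low copy number given in the record. Selection is by ampicillin through the β-lactamase gene. An M13 phage origin is also present, allowing single-stranded DNA production with helper phage.

Expression is driven by the tac promoter with a downstream lac operator. The plasmid carries its own lacI gene under the lacIq promoter, so transcription stays repressed until it is induced with IPTG. The open reading frame begins with an MBP that lacks its signal sequence and therefore remains cytosolic. Next comes a short metallothionein segment, which the annotation matches to a fragment of a horse metallothionein and which corresponds to the catalogued MTalpha insert; the record itself leaves the species unspecified. This is followed by E. coli fliG, which encodes a component of the flagellar rotor switch complex (C ring), and then a C-terminal 6xHis tag. A residual lacZα fragment and the rrnB T1 and T2 terminators lie downstream.

Metallothioneins are cysteine-rich, metal-binding proteins, and the associated publication describes genetically encoded tags for synthesising gold nanoparticles visible by electron microscopy in cells. The construct therefore appears to supply MTalpha-tagged FliG for that kind of labelling, with MBP and the His tag available for affinity purification. The stated purpose, however, is simply bacterial expression of MTalpha.
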