Addgene plasmid #154361: pMAL-C2X -MTalpha-FliG
Purpose: Bacterial expression of Mtalpha
Depositing lab: Wanzhong He. Depositing organization: National Institute of Biological Sciences, Beijing. Publication: Genetically encoded tags for direct synthesis of EM-visible gold nanoparticles in cells. Jiang Z, Jin X, Li Y, Liu S, Liu XM, Wang YY, Zhao P, Cai X, Liu Y, Tang Y, Sun X, Liu Y, Hu Y, Li M, Cai G, Qi X, Chen S, Du LL, He W. Nat Methods. 2020 Sep;17(9):937-946. doi: 10.1038/s41592-020-0911-z. Epub 2020 Aug 10. PubMed 32778831.
Backbone
  Vector backbone: pMAL-c2X
  Vector type: Bacterial Expression
Growth in bacteria
  Bacterial resistance: Ampicillin, 100 μg/mL
  Growth temperature: 37°C
  Growth strain: DH5alpha
  Copy number: Low Copy
Gene/Insert
  Gene/Insert name: Mtalpha
  Species: Unspecified
  Cloning method: Restriction Enzyme; 5′ cloning site Unknown (unknown if destroyed)
Terms and licenses: Academic/Nonprofit Terms; Industry Terms: Not Available to Industry
How to cite: pMAL-C2X -MTalpha-FliG was a gift from Wanzhong He (Addgene plasmid # 154361 ; http://n2t.net/addgene:154361 ; RRID:Addgene_154361)
