>Addgene plasmid #154361 | pMAL-C2X -MTalpha-FliG | depositor partial sequence | sequence record 298712 | MTalpha
ATGGCATGCTGCGCCTGCTGTCCCGTGGGCTGCGCCGCATGTGCCGCAGGCTGTGTCTGCGCAGGCGCCG
CGGACGCGTGCGCGTGCTGTGCC
